Addgene plasmid #207337: pCMV5D HA-Δ34 PPM1H
Purpose: Mammalian expression of HA-Δ34 PPM1H
Depositing lab: Suzanne Pfeffer. Depositing organization: Stanford University. Publication: Genome-wide screen reveals Rab12 GTPase as a critical activator of Parkinson's disease-linked LRRK2 kinase. Dhekne HS, Tonelli F, Yeshaw WM, Chiang CY, Limouse C, Jaimon E, Purlyte E, Alessi DR, Pfeffer SR. Elife. 2023 Oct 24;12:e87098. doi: 10.7554/eLife.87098. PubMed 37874635.
Backbone
  Vector backbone: pCMV5D
  Vector type: Mammalian Expression
Growth in bacteria
  Bacterial resistance: Ampicillin, 100 μg/mL
  Growth temperature: 37°C
  Growth strain: DH5alpha
  Copy number: High Copy
Gene/Insert
  Gene/Insert name: PPM1H
  Species: H. sapiens (human)
  Mutation: Δ34
  Entrez Gene: PPM1H (a.k.a. ARHCL1, NERPP-2C, URCC2)
  Tag / fusion protein: HA (N terminal on insert)
  Cloning method: Unknown
  Sequencing primers: 5′ n/a
Terms and licenses: Academic/Nonprofit Terms; Industry Terms: Not Available to Industry
How to cite: pCMV5D HA-Δ34 PPM1H was a gift from Suzanne Pfeffer (Addgene plasmid # 207337 ; http://n2t.net/addgene:207337 ; RRID:Addgene_207337)
