[The description below was written by a language model from this plasmid's Addgene catalogue record and pLannotate feature annotations shown in this document.]
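Description:
pCMV5D HA-Δ34 PPM1H is a mammalian expression plasmid of about 6.5 kb, built on the pCMV5D backbone to produce an HA-tagged, truncated form of the human protein phosphatase PPM1H. It is propagated in E. coli as a high-copy plasmid through a ColE1/pUC-type origin and selected with ampicillin via the β-lactamase gene and its native promoter. Leftover backbone elements include a fragment of the f1 phage origin, a bom fragment, and a lac promoter/operator region with a CAP site and a small lacI remnant.

The expression cassette is driven by the human cytomegalovirus immediate-early enhancer and promoter and terminated by the bovine growth hormone polyadenylation signal. Immediately downstream of the promoter the annotation finds a short HA epitope match, followed by the PPM1H coding region. This is scored as a partial match to the human protein, consistent with the recorded Δ34 mutation, although the record does not define exactly which residues are removed. A second short HA-like match is annotated just after the PPM1H coding sequence. The catalogue lists only an N-terminal HA tag, and the record does not indicate whether this downstream element is in frame and translated.

Downstream of the cassette lie an FRT site followed by a hygromycin phosphotransferase gene, a short ble fragment and an SV40 poly(A) signal. Only a tiny SV40 promoter fragment precedes them, an arrangement typical of FLP-mediated integration vectors in which hygromycin resistance is activated on recombination into a genomic FRT site. The stated purpose is simply mammalian expression of HA-Δ34 PPM1H. The associated study concerns regulation of the Parkinson's disease-linked LRRK2 kinase and Rab GTPases.
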