Features (pLannotate 1.2.2; 20 found; start..end, strand, type, name):
     28..80      -  misc_feature   bom (fragment): basis of mobility region from pBR322
    235..614     +  enhancer       CMV enhancer: human cytomegalovirus immediate early enhancer
    616..815     +  promoter       CMV promoter: human cytomegalovirus (CMV) immediate early promoter
    863..888     +  CDS            3xHA (fragment): three tandem HA epitope tags
    896..2335    +  CDS            PPM1H (fragment): PPM1H_HUMAN - Also known as ARHCL1, KIAA1157, URCC2. Experimental evidence at protein level: Swiss-Prot protein existence level 1. Dephosphorylates CDKN1B at 'Thr-187', thus removing a signal for proteasomal degradation. From Homo sapiens (Human).
   2348..2373    +  CDS            3xHA (fragment): three tandem HA epitope tags
   2421..2645    +  polyA_signal   bGH poly(A) signal: bovine growth hormone polyadenylation signal
   2649..2670    +  promoter       SV40 promoter (fragment): SV40 enhancer and early promoter
   2691..2924    +  rep_origin     f1 ori (fragment) (sequence partly withheld): f1 bacteriophage origin of replication; arrow indicates direction of (+) strand synthesis
   2929..2976    +  protein_bind   FRT: FLP-mediated recombination occurs in the 8-bp core sequence TCTAGAAA (Turan and Bode, 2011). FLP recombinase from the Saccharomyces cerevisiae 2μ plasmid
   2984..4006    +  CDS            HygR: hygromycin B phosphotransferase confers resistance to hygromycin
   4016..4141    +  CDS            ble (fragment): BLE_KLEPN - Experimental evidence at protein level: Swiss-Prot protein existence level 1. Binding protein with a strong affinity to the bleomycin family of antibiotics. Binds to CL990; an antimitotic-antibiotic compound. From Klebsiella pneumoniae.
   4136..4257    +  polyA_signal   SV40 poly(A) signal: SV40 polyadenylation signal
   4330..4346    -  protein_bind   lac operator: The lac repressor binds to the lac operator to inhibit transcription in E. coli. This inhibition can be relieved by adding lactose or isopropyl-β-D-thiogalactopyranoside (IPTG). lac repressor encoded by lacI
   4354..4384    -  promoter       lac promoter: promoter for the E. coli lac operon
   4399..4420    -  protein_bind   CAP binding site: CAP binding activates transcription in the presence of cAMP. E. coli catabolite activator protein
   4433..4525    -  CDS            lacI (fragment): lac repressor; lacI; The lac repressor binds to the lac operator to inhibit transcription in E. coli. This inhibition can be relieved by adding lactose or isopropyl-β-D-thiogalactopyranoside (IPTG).
   4708..5296    -  rep_origin     ori: high-copy-number ColE1/pMB1/pBR322/pUC origin of replication
   5467..6327    -  CDS            AmpR: β-lactamase; bla; confers resistance to ampicillin, carbenicillin, and related antibiotics
   6328..6432    -  promoter       AmpR promoter: bla
>Addgene plasmid #207337 | pCMV5D HA-Δ34 PPM1H | addgene full sequence | sequence record 412896 | Addgene NGS Result
GACGGATCGGGAGATCTCCCGATCCCCTATGGTGCACTCTCAGTACAATCTGCTCTGATGCCGCATAGTT
AAGCCAGTATCTGCTCCCTGCTTGTGTGTTGGAGGTCGCTGAGTAGTGCGCGAGCAAAATTTAAGCTACA
ACAAGGCAAGGCTTGACCGACAATTGCATGAAGAATCTGCTTAGGGTTAGGCGTTTTGCGCTGCTTCGCG
ATGTACGGGCCAGATATACGCGTTGACATTGATTATTGACTAGTTATTAATAGTAATCAATTACGGGGTC
ATTAGTTCATAGCCCATATATGGAGTTCCGCGTTACATAACTTACGGTAAATGGCCCGCCTGGCTGACCG
CCCAACGACCCCCGCCCATTGACGTCAATAATGACGTATGTTCCCATAGTAACGCCAATAGGGACTTTCC
ATTGACGTCAATGGGTGGAGTATTTACGGTAAACTGCCCACTTGGCAGTACATCAAGTGTATCATATGCC
AAGTCCGCCCCCTATTGACGTCAATGACGGTAAATGGCCCGCCTGGCATTATGCCCAGTACATGACCTTA
CGGGACTTTCCTACTTGGCAGTACATCTACGTATTAGTCATCGCTATTACCATGGTGATGCGGTTTTGGC
AGTACACCAATGGGCGTGGATAGCGGTTTGACTCACGGGGATTTCCAAGTCTCCACCCCATTGACGTCAA
TGGGAGTTTGTTTTGGCACCAAAATCAACGGGACTTTCCAAAATGTCGTAATAACCCCGCCCCGTTGACG
CAAATGGGCGGTAGGCGTGTACGGTGGGAGGTCTATATAAGCAGAGCTCGTTTAGTGAACCGTCAGAATT
GGCCACCGGATCTGCCGCCATGTACCCATACGATGTGCCAGATTACGCCGGATCCCTGCCCCTGCGTTTC
CCCTACGGGCGGCCAGAGTTCCTGGGGCTGTCTCAGGACGAGGTGGAGTGCAGCGCCGACCACATCGCCC
GCCCCATCCTCATCCTCAAGGAGACTCGGCGGCTGCCCTGGGCCACTGGCTACGCAGAGGTTATCAATGC
CGGGAAGAGCACACACAATGAAGACCAAGCCAGCTGTGAGGTGCTCACTGTGAAGAAGAAGGCAGGGGCC
GTGACCTCAACCCCAAACAGGAACTCATCCAAGAGACGGTCCTCCCTTCCCAATGGGGAAGGGCTGCAGC
TGAAGGAGAACTCGGAATCCGAGGGTGTTTCCTGCCACTATTGGTCGCTGTTTGACGGGCACGCGGGGTC
CGGGGCCGCGGTGGTGGCGTCACGCCTGCTGCAGCACCACATCACGGAGCAGCTGCAGGACATCGTGGAC
ATCCTGAAGAACTCCGCCGTCCTGCCCCCTACCTGCCTGGGGGAGGAGCCTGAGAACACGCCCGCCAACA
GCCGGACTCTGACCCGGGCAGCCTCCCTGCGCGGAGGGGTGGGGGCCCCGGGCTCCCCCAGCACGCCCCC
CACACGCTTCTTTACCGAGAAGAAGATTCCCCATGAGTGCCTGGTCATCGGAGCGCTTGAAAGTGCATTC
AAGGAAATGGACCTACAGATAGAACGAGAGAGGAGTTCATATAATATATCTGGTGGCTGCACGGCCCTCA
TTGTGATTTGCCTTTTGGGGAAGCTGTATGTTGCAAATGCTGGGGATAGCAGGGCCATAATCATCAGAAA
TGGAGAAATTATCCCCATGTCTTCAGAATTTACCCCCGAGACGGAGCGCCAGCGACTTCAGTACCTGGCA
TTCATGCAGCCTCACTTGCTGGGAAATGAGTTCACACATTTGGAGTTTCCAAGGAGAGTACAGAGAAAGG
AGCTTGGAAAGAAGATGCTCTACAGGGACTTTAATATGACAGGCTGGGCATACAAAACCATTGAGGATGA
GGACTTGAAGTTCCCCCTTATATATGGAGAAGGCAAGAAGGCCCGGGTAATGGCAACTATTGGAGTGACC
AGGGGACTTGGGGACCATGACCTGAAGGTGCATGACTCCAACATCTACATTAAACCATTCCTGTCTTCAG
CTCCAGAGGTAAGAATCTACGATCTTTCAAAATATGATCATGGATCAGATGATGTGCTGATCTTGGCCAC
TGATGGACTCTGGGACGTTTTATCAAATGAAGAAGTAGCAGAAGCAATCACTCAGTTTCTTCCTAACTGT
GATCCAGATGATCCTCACAGGTACACACTGGCAGCTCAGGACCTGGTGATGCGTGCCCGGGGTGTGCTGA
AGGACAGAGGATGGCGGATATCTAATGACCGACTGGGCTCAGGAGACGACATTTCTGTATATGTCATTCC
TTTAATACATGGAAACAAGCTGTCATGAGCGGCCGCTTACCCATACGATGTGCCAGATTACGCCTAAGTC
GAGTCTAGAGGGCCCGTTTAAACCCGCTGATCAGCCTCGACTGTGCCTTCTAGTTGCCAGCCATCTGTTG
TTTGCCCCTCCCCCGTGCCTTCCTTGACCCTGGAAGGTGCCACTCCCACTGTCCTTTCCTAATAAAATGA
GGAAATTGCATCGCATTGTCTGAGTAGGTGTCATTCTATTCTGGGGGGTGGGGTGGGGCAGGACAGCAAG
GGGGAGGATTGGGAAGACAATAGCAGGCATGCTGGGGATGCGGTGGGCTCTATGGCTTCTGAGGCGGAAA
GAACCAGCTGGGGCTCTAGGGGGTATCCCC
[124 nt withheld, positions 2691-2814]
C
[91 nt withheld, positions 2816-2906]
AGGGTGATGGTTCACGTACCTAGAAGTTCCTATTCCGAAGTTCCTATTCTCTAGAAAGTATAGGAACTTC
CTTGGCCAAAAAGCCTGAACTCACCGCGACGTCTGTCGAGAAGTTTCTGATCGAAAAGTTCGACAGCGTC
TCCGACCTGATGCAGCTCTCGGAGGGCGAAGAATCTCGTGCTTTCAGCTTCGATGTAGGAGGGCGTGGAT
ATGTCCTGCGGGTAAATAGCTGCGCCGATGGTTTCTACAAAGATCGTTATGTTTATCGGCACTTTGCATC
GGCCGCGCTCCCGATTCCGGAAGTGCTTGACATTGGGGAGTTCAGCGAGAGCCTGACCTATTGCATCTCC
CGCCGTGCACAGGGTGTCACGTTGCAAGACCTGCCTGAAACCGAACTGCCCGCTGTTCTGCAGCCGGTCG
CGGAGGCCATGGATGCGATCGCTGCGGCCGATCTTAGCCAGACGAGCGGGTTCGGCCCATTCGGACCGCA
AGGAATCGGTCAATACACTACATGGCGTGATTTCATATGCGCGATTGCTGATCCCCATGTGTATCACTGG
CAAACTGTGATGGACGACACCGTCAGTGCGTCCGTCGCGCAGGCTCTCGATGAGCTGATGCTTTGGGCCG
AGGACTGCCCCGAAGTCCGGCACCTCGTGCACGCGGATTTCGGCTCCAACAATGTCCTGACGGACAATGG
CCGCATAACAGCGGTCATTGACTGGAGCGAGGCGATGTTCGGGGATTCCCAATACGAGGTCGCCAACATC
TTCTTCTGGAGGCCGTGGTTGGCTTGTATGGAGCAGCAGACGCGCTACTTCGAGCGGAGGCATCCGGAGC
TTGCAGGATCGCCGCGGCTCCGGGCGTATATGCTCCGCATTGGTCTTGACCAACTCTATCAGAGCTTGGT
TGACGGCAATTTCGATGATGCAGCTTGGGCGCAGGGTCGATGCGACGCAATCGTCCGATCCGGAGCCGGG
ACTGTCGGGCGTACACAAATCGCCCGCAGAAGCGCGGCCGTCTGGACCGATGGCTGTGTAGAAGTACTCG
CCGATAGTGGAAACCGACGCCCCAGCACTCGTCCGAGGGCAAAGGAATAGCACGTACTACGAGATTTCGA
TTCCACCGCCGCCTTCTATGAAAGGTTGGGCTTCGGAATCGTTTTCCGGGACGCCGGCTGGATGATCCTC
CAGCGCGGGGATCTCATGCTGGAGTTCTTCGCCCACCCCAACTTGTTTATTGCAGCTTATAATGGTTACA
AATAAAGCAATAGCATCACAAATTTCACAAATAAAGCATTTTTTTCACTGCATTCTAGTTGTGGTTTGTC
CAAACTCATCAATGTATCTTATCATGTCTGTATACCGTCGACCTCTAGCTAGAGCTTGGCGTAATCATGG
TCATAGCTGTTTCCTGTGTGAAATTGTTATCCGCTCACAATTCCACACAACATACGAGCCGGAAGCATAA
AGTGTAAAGCCTGGGGTGCCTAATGAGTGAGCTAACTCACATTAATTGCGTTGCGCTCACTGCCCGCTTT
CCAGTCGGGAAACCTGTCGTGCCAGCTGCATTAATGAATCGGCCAACGCGCGGGGAGAGGCGGTTTGCGT
ATTGGGCGCTCTTCCGCTTCCTCGCTCACTGACTCGCTGCGCTCGGTCGTTCGGCTGCGGCGAGCGGTAT
CAGCTCACTCAAAGGCGGTAATACGGTTATCCACAGAATCAGGGGATAACGCAGGAAAGAACATGTGAGC
AAAAGGCCAGCAAAAGGCCAGGAACCGTAAAAAGGCCGCGTTGCTGGCGTTTTTCCATAGGCTCCGCCCC
CCTGACGAGCATCACAAAAATCGACGCTCAAGTCAGAGGTGGCGAAACCCGACAGGACTATAAAGATACC
AGGCGTTTCCCCCTGGAAGCTCCCTCGTGCGCTCTCCTGTTCCGACCCTGCCGCTTACCGGATACCTGTC
CGCCTTTCTCCCTTCGGGAAGCGTGGCGCTTTCTCATAGCTCACGCTGTAGGTATCTCAGTTCGGTGTAG
GTCGTTCGCTCCAAGCTGGGCTGTGTGCACGAACCCCCCGTTCAGCCCGACCGCTGCGCCTTATCCGGTA
ACTATCGTCTTGAGTCCAACCCGGTAAGACACGACTTATCGCCACTGGCAGCAGCCACTGGTAACAGGAT
TAGCAGAGCGAGGTATGTAGGCGGTGCTACAGAGTTCTTGAAGTGGTGGCCTAACTACGGCTACACTAGA
AGAACAGTATTTGGTATCTGCGCTCTGCTGAAGCCAGTTACCTTCGGAAAAAGAGTTGGTAGCTCTTGAT
CCGGCAAACAAACCACCGCTGGTAGCGGTGGTTTTTTTGTTTGCAAGCAGCAGATTACGCGCAGAAAAAA
AGGATCTCAAGAAGATCCTTTGATCTTTTCTACGGGGTCTGACGCTCAGTGGAACGAAAACTCACGTTAA
GGGATTTTGGTCATGAGATTATCAAAAAGGATCTTCACCTAGATCCTTTTAAATTAAAAATGAAGTTTTA
AATCAATCTAAAGTATATATGAGTAAACTTGGTCTGACAGTTACCAATGCTTAATCAGTGAGGCACCTAT
CTCAGCGATCTGTCTATTTCGTTCATCCATAGTTGCCTGACTCCCCGTCGTGTAGATAACTACGATACGG
GAGGGCTTACCATCTGGCCCCAGTGCTGCAATGATACCGCGAGACCCACGCTCACCGGCTCCAGATTTAT
CAGCAATAAACCAGCCAGCCGGAAGGGCCGAGCGCAGAAGTGGTCCTGCAACTTTATCCGCCTCCATCCA
GTCTATTAATTGTTGCCGGGAAGCTAGAGTAAGTAGTTCGCCAGTTAATAGTTTGCGCAACGTTGTTGCC
ATTGCTACAGGCATCGTGGTGTCACGCTCGTCGTTTGGTATGGCTTCATTCAGCTCCGGTTCCCAACGAT
CAAGGCGAGTTACATGATCCCCCATGTTGTGCAAAAAAGCGGTTAGCTCCTTCGGTCCTCCGATCGTTGT
CAGAAGTAAGTTGGCCGCAGTGTTATCACTCATGGTTATGGCAGCACTGCATAATTCTCTTACTGTCATG
CCATCCGTAAGATGCTTTTCTGTGACTGGTGAGTACTCAACCAAGTCATTCTGAGAATAGTGTATGCGGC
GACCGAGTTGCTCTTGCCCGGCGTCAATACGGGATAATACCGCGCCACATAGCAGAACTTTAAAAGTGCT
CATCATTGGAAAACGTTCTTCGGGGCGAAAACTCTCAAGGATCTTACCGCTGTTGAGATCCAGTTCGATG
TAACCCACTCGTGCACCCAACTGATCTTCAGCATCTTTTACTTTCACCAGCGTTTCTGGGTGAGCAAAAA
CAGGAAGGCAAAATGCCGCAAAAAAGGGAATAAGGGCGACACGGAAATGTTGAATACTCATACTCTTCCT
TTTTCAATATTATTGAAGCATTTATCAGGGTTATTGTCTCATGAGCGGATACATATTTGAATGTATTTAG
AAAAATAAACAAATAGGGGTTCCGCGCACATTTCCCCGAAAAGTGCCACCTGACGTC
